Addgene plasmid #15376: myc-Med19 pBacPAK8
Depositing lab: Joan Conaway & Ronald Conaway. Depositing organization: Stowers Institute for Medical Research. Publication: Identification of mammalian Mediator subunits with similarities to yeast Mediator subunits Srb5, Srb6, Med11, and Rox3. Sato S, Tomomori-Sato C, Banks CA, Sorokina I, Parmely TJ, Kong SE, Jin J, Cai Y, Lane WS, Brower CS, Conaway RC, Conaway JW. J Biol Chem. 2003 Apr 25. 278(17):15123-7. 10.1074/jbc.C300054200 PubMed 12584197.
Backbone
  Vector backbone: pBacPAK8
  Backbone manufacturer: Clontech
  Backbone size w/o insert (bp): 5538
  Vector type: Baculovirus construction
Growth in bacteria
  Bacterial resistance: Ampicillin, 100 μg/mL
  Growth temperature: 37°C
  Growth strain: DH5alpha
  Copy number: Unknown
Gene/Insert
  Gene/Insert name: Med19 (alt names: LCMR1; Rox3 like)
  Species: M. musculus (mouse)
  Insert size (bp): 600
  Entrez Gene: Med19 (a.k.a. LCMR1, 2410018M14Rik, 3110040A13Rik, DKFZp586K0524)
  Tag / fusion protein: myc (N terminal on backbone)
  Cloning method: Restriction Enzyme; 5′ cloning site Xho1 (not destroyed); 3′ cloning site Kpn1 (not destroyed)
  Sequencing primers: 5′ Bac1; 3′ Bac2
Terms and licenses: Academic/Nonprofit Terms; Industry Terms: Not Available to Industry
How to cite: myc-Med19 pBacPAK8 was a gift from Joan Conaway & Ronald Conaway (Addgene plasmid # 15376 ; http://n2t.net/addgene:15376 ; RRID:Addgene_15376)
