[The description below was written by a language model from this plasmid's Addgene catalogue record.]
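Description:
myc-Med19 pBacPAK8 is a baculovirus transfer plasmid built on the commercial pBacPAK8 backbone (about 5.5 kb without insert). It is propagated in E. coli under ampicillin selection; the record lists the copy number as unknown and provides no feature table, so the origin of replication and other backbone elements are not itemised. Transfer vectors of this type are not themselves infectious. They carry an expression cassette flanked by baculoviral genomic sequences, so that co-introduction with viral DNA into insect cells allows homologous recombination to generate a recombinant baculovirus carrying the gene of interest. In pBacPAK8-type vectors expression is generally driven by the strong, very late polyhedrin promoter, although the promoter is not explicitly stated in this record.

The payload is the mouse Med19 coding sequence (also known as LCMR1 or Rox3-like), an insert of roughly 600 bp cloned between XhoI and KpnI sites, both of which remain intact. It carries an N-terminal myc epitope tag, recorded as lying on the backbone side of the junction, which allows the protein to be detected or immunopurified with anti-myc antibodies. Med19 is a subunit of the Mediator complex, the multiprotein coactivator that links transcriptional regulators to RNA polymerase II. The associated study identified mammalian Mediator subunits resembling the yeast subunits Srb5, Srb6, Med11 and Rox3. The construct is therefore suited to producing tagged Med19 in baculovirus-infected insect cells, for example for biochemical work on Mediator subunit interactions and complex assembly.
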