>Addgene plasmid #15376 | myc-Med19 pBacPAK8 | addgene partial sequence | sequence record 21867 | 15376 with polyhedrin-F
ATAAAAAAACCTATAAATACGGATCTATGGAACAGAAGTTGATTTCCGAAGAAGACCTCGAGACCATGGA
GAACTTCACGGCACTGTTTGGAGCTCAGACTGACCCCCCACCGCCACCAAGCGCCCTAGGCTTTGGGCCT
GGAAAGCCACCCCCGCCACCCCCTCCTCCTCCGGGAGGTGGTCCAGGCGCAGCCCCGCCCTCGACGGCAA
CCTCGGCCCCCGCAGGAGCGGATAAGTCGACGGCTGGAAGTGGCCCCTTCTACCTGATGCGGGAATTGCC
AGGCAGCACAGAGCTGACGGGCAGCACCAATTTAATCACACACTACAACCTGGAGCAGGCCTATAATAAG
TTCTGTGGGAAGAAAGTGAAGGAGAAGCTAAGTAACTTCCTGCCTGACCTGCCAGGGATGATTGATCTCC
CTGGCTCTCATGACAACAGCAGCCTCCGATCCCTCATTGAGAAGCCTCCTATTCTTGGTGGCTCTTTTAA
TCCAATCACAGGGACCATGCTGTCTGGTTTCCGCCTCCACACTGGCCCGTTGCCAGAGCAGTGTCGTCTG
ATGCATATTCAGCCACCCAAGAAGAAGAATAAGCATAAGCACAAACAGAGCCGCACCCAGGATCCTGTTC
CCCCAGAAACACCATCTGATTCAGATCACAAGAAGAAGAAAAGAAGAAAGAGGAGGATCCTGAAC
